>Addgene plasmid #230444 | AiP13012 - pAAV-AiE0451m_3xC2-minBG-SYFP2-WPRE3-BGHpA (Alias: CN3012) | addgene full sequence | sequence record 470818 | Addgene NGS Result
CCTGCAGGCAGCTGCGCGCTCGCTCGCTCACTGAGGCCGCCCGGGCGTCGGGCGACCTTTGGTCGCCCGG
CCTCAGTGAGCGAGCGAGCGCGCAGAGAGGGAGTGGCCAACTCCATCACTAGGGGTTCCTGCGGCCGCAC
GCGTTTTTCATTCCTGGAGGTAAAACCAACCTTAGAATCGTGGAGCCTGATAGACTTTGAAATTGGCCTT
CATTTTAATTCTCAAGTTCTTAGCATGAGAGCAACATTCAATATGGTTCTGAAATATCTCATGCAAAAAA
GTGCCAGAGTCATAGACTGAAATATTTATTTGAATATAAATGAACTCAGATTTGCCAAAATGCGCTCCCC
CTGTTGTTTTTCATTCCTGGAGGTAAAACCAACCTTAGAATCGTGGAGCCTGATAGACTTTGAAATTGGC
CTTCATTTTAATTCTCAAGTTCTTAGCATGAGAGCAACATTCAATATGGTTCTGAAATATCTCATGCAAA
AAAGTGCCAGAGTCATAGACTGAAATATTTATTTGAATATAAATGAACTCAGATTTGCCAAAATGCGCTC
CCCCTGTTGTTTTTCATTCCTGGAGGTAAAACCAACCTTAGAATCGTGGAGCCTGATAGACTTTGAAATT
GGCCTTCATTTTAATTCTCAAGTTCTTAGCATGAGAGCAACATTCAATATGGTTCTGAAATATCTCATGC
AAAAAAGTGCCAGAGTCATAGACTGAAATATTTATTTGAATATAAATGAACTCAGATTTGCCAAAATGCG
CTCCCCCTGTTGTGAGCTCGGGCTGGGCATAAAAGTCAGGGCAGAGCCATCTATTGCTTACATTTGCTTC
TGGGATCCAGATCTTTCGAAGCTAGCGCTACCGGTCGCCACCATGGTGAGCAAGGGCGAGGAGCTGTTCA
CCGGGGTGGTGCCCATCCTGGTCGAGCTGGACGGCGACGTAAACGGCCACAAGTTCAGCGTGTCCGGCGA
GGGCGAGGGCGATGCCACCTACGGCAAGCTGACCCTGAAGCTGATCTGCACCACCGGCAAGCTGCCCGTG
CCCTGGCCCACCCTCGTGACCACCCTGGGCTACGGCGTGCAGTGCTTCGCCCGCTACCCCGACCACATGA
AGCAGCACGACTTCTTCAAGTCCGCCATGCCCGAAGGCTACGTCCAGGAGCGCACCATCTTCTTCAAGGA
CGACGGCAACTACAAGACCCGCGCCGAGGTGAAGTTCGAGGGCGACACCCTGGTGAACCGCATCGAGCTG
AAGGGCATCGACTTCAAGGAGGACGGCAACATCCTGGGGCACAAGCTGGAGTACAACTACAACAGCCACA
ACGTCTATATCACCGCCGACAAGCAGAAGAACGGCATCAAGGCCAACTTCAAGATCCGCCACAACATCGA
GGACGGCGGCGTGCAGCTCGCCGACCACTACCAGCAGAACACCCCCATCGGCGACGGCCCCGTGCTGCTG
CCCGACAACCACTACCTGAGCTACCAGTCCAAGCTGAGCAAAGACCCCAACGAGAAGCGCGATCACATGG
TCCTGCTGGAGTTCGTGACCGCCGCCGGGATCACTCTCGGCATGGACGAGCTGTACAAGTAAGTCGACGG
CGCGCCGCGGCCGCGAATTCGATATCATAATCAACCTCTGGATTACAAAATTTGTGAAAGATTGACTGGT
ATTCTTAACTATGTTGCTCCTTTTACGCTATGTGGATACGCTGCTTTAATGCCTTTGTATCATGCTATTG
CTTCCCGTATGGCTTTCATTTTCTCCTCCTTGTATAAATCCTGGTTAGTTCTTGCCACGGCGGAACTCAT
CGCCGCCTGCCTTGCCCGCTGCTGGACAGGGGCTCGGCTGTTGGGCACTGACAATTCCGTGGCTCGAGAG
ATCTTCGACTGTGCCTTCTAGTTGCCAGCCATCTGTTGTTTGCCCCTCCCCCGTGCCTTCCTTGACCCTG
GAAGGTGCCACTCCCACTGTCCTTTCCTAATAAAATGAGGAAATTGCATCGCATTGTCTGAGTAGGTGTC
ATTCTATTCTGGGGGGTGGGGTGGGGCAGGACAGCAAGGGGGAGGATTGGGAAGACAATAGCAGGCATGA
GATCTCACGTGCGGACCGAGCGGCCGCAGGAACCCCTAGTGATGGAGTTGGCCACTCCCTCTCTGCGCGC
TCGCTCGCTCACTGAGGCCGGGCGACCAAAGGTCGCCCGACGCCCGGGCTTTGCCCGGGCGGCCTCAGTG
AGCGAGCGAGCGCGCAGCTGCCTGCAGGGGCGCCTGATGCGGTATTTTCTCCTTACGCATCTGTGCGGTA
TTTCACACCGCATA
[95 nt withheld, positions 2325-2419]
T
[46 nt withheld, positions 2421-2466]
C
[141 nt withheld, positions 2468-2608]
CCTTTGACGTTGGAGTCCACGTTCTTT
[37 nt withheld, positions 2636-2672]
ACTCTATCTCGGGCTATTCTTTTGATTTATAAGGGATTTTGCCGATTTCGGTCTATTGGTTAAAAAATGA
GCTGATTTAACAAAAATTTAACGCGAATTTTAACAAAATATTAACGTTTACAATTTTATGGTGCACTCTC
AGTACAATCTGCTCTGATGCCGCATAGTTAAGCCAGCCCCGACACCCGCCAACACCCGCTGACGCGCCCT
GACGGGCTTGTCTGCTCCCGGCATCCGCTTACAGACAAGCTGTGACCGTCTCCGGGAGCTGCATGTGTCA
GAGGTTTTCACCGTCATCACCGAAACGCGCGAGACGAAAGGGCCTCGTGATACGCCTATTTTTATAGGTT
AATGTCATGATAATAATGGTTTCTTAGACGTCAGGTGGCACTTTTCGGGGAAATGTGCGCGGAACCCCTA
TTTGTTTATTTTTCTAAATACATTCAAATATGTATCCGCTCATGAGACAATAACCCTGATAAATGCTTCA
ATAATATTGAAAAAGGAAGAGTATGAGTATTCAACATTTCCGTGTCGCCCTTATTCCCTTTTTTGCGGCA
TTTTGCCTTCCTGTTTTTGCTCACCCAGAAACGCTGGTGAAAGTAAAAGATGCTGAAGATCAGTTGGGTG
CACGAGTGGGTTACATCGAACTGGATCTCAACAGCGGTAAGATCCTTGAGAGTTTTCGCCCCGAAGAACG
TTTTCCAATGATGAGCACTTTTAAAGTTCTGCTATGTGGCGCGGTATTATCCCGTATTGACGCCGGGCAA
GAGCAACTCGGTCGCCGCATACACTATTCTCAGAATGACTTGGTTGAGTACTCACCAGTCACAGAAAAGC
ATCTTACGGATGGCATGACAGTAAGAGAATTATGCAGTGCTGCCATAACCATGAGTGATAACACTGCGGC
CAACTTACTTCTGACAACGATCGGAGGACCGAAGGAGCTAACCGCTTTTTTGCACAACATGGGGGATCAT
GTAACTCGCCTTGATCGTTGGGAACCGGAGCTGAATGAAGCCATACCAAACGACGAGCGTGACACCACGA
TGCCTGTAGCAATGGCAACAACGTTGCGCAAACTATTAACTGGCGAACTACTTACTCTAGCTTCCCGGCA
ACAATTAATAGACTGGATGGAGGCGGATAAAGTTGCAGGACCACTTCTGCGCTCGGCCCTTCCGGCTGGC
TGGTTTATTGCTGATAAATCTGGAGCCGGTGAGCGTGGGTCTCGCGGTATCATTGCAGCACTGGGGCCAG
ATGGTAAGCCCTCCCGTATCGTAGTTATCTACACGACGGGGAGTCAGGCAACTATGGATGAACGAAATAG
ACAGATCGCTGAGATAGGTGCCTCACTGATTAAGCATTGGTAACTGTCAGACCAAGTTTACTCATATATA
CTTTAGATTGATTTAAAACTTCATTTTTAATTTAAAAGGATCTAGGTGAAGATCCTTTTTGATAATCTCA
TGACCAAAATCCCTTAACGTGAGTTTTCGTTCCACTGAGCGTCAGACCCCGTAGAAAAGATCAAAGGATC
TTCTTGAGATCCTTTTTTTCTGCGCGTAATCTGCTGCTTGCAAACAAAAAAACCACCGCTACCAGCGGTG
GTTTGTTTGCCGGATCAAGAGCTACCAACTCTTTTTCCGAAGGTAACTGGCTTCAGCAGAGCGCAGATAC
CAAATACTGTTCTTCTAGTGTAGCCGTAGTTAGGCCACCACTTCAAGAACTCTGTAGCACCGCCTACATA
CCTCGCTCTGCTAATCCTGTTACCAGTGGCTGCTGCCAGTGGCGATAAGTCGTGTCTTACCGGGTTGGAC
TCAAGACGATAGTTACCGGATAAGGCGCAGCGGTCGGGCTGAACGGGGGGTTCGTGCACACAGCCCAGCT
TGGAGCGAACGACCTACACCGAACTGAGATACCTACAGCGTGAGCTATGAGAAAGCGCCACGCTTCCCGA
AGGGAGAAAGGCGGACAGGTATCCGGTAAGCGGCAGGGTCGGAACAGGAGAGCGCACGAGGGAGCTTCCA
GGGGGAAACGCCTGGTATCTTTATAGTCCTGTCGGGTTTCGCCACCTCTGACTTGAGCGTCGATTTTTGT
GATGCTCGTCAGGGGGGCGGAGCCTATGGAAAAACGCCAGCAACGCGGCCTTTTTACGGTTCCTGGCCTT
TTGCTGGCCTTTTGCTCACATGT
Features (pLannotate 1.2.2; 14 found; start..end, strand, type, name):
     12..39      +  repeat_region  AAV2 ITR (fragment): inverted terminal repeat of adeno-associated virus serotype 2 inverted
     68..95      +  repeat_region  AAV2 ITR (fragment): inverted terminal repeat of adeno-associated virus serotype 2 inverted
    883..1599    +  CDS            SYFP2: SYFP2 is a basic (constitutively fluorescent) yellow fluorescent protein published in 2006, derived from Aequorea victoria. It is reported to be a very rapidly-maturing monomer with moderate acid sensitivity.
   1639..1796    +  misc_feature   WPRE (fragment): woodchuck hepatitis virus posttranscriptional regulatory element
   1802..1882    +  misc_feature   WPRE (fragment): woodchuck hepatitis virus posttranscriptional regulatory element
   1899..2010    +  polyA_signal   bGH poly(A) signal: bovine growth hormone polyadenylation signal
   2128..2268    +  repeat_region  AAV2 ITR: inverted terminal repeat of adeno-associated virus serotype 2 inverted
   2273..2324    -  misc_feature   bom (fragment): basis of mobility region from pBR322
   2343..2798    +  rep_origin     f1 ori (sequence partly withheld): f1 bacteriophage origin of replication; arrow indicates direction of (+) strand synthesis
   2799..2848    -  misc_feature   bom (fragment): basis of mobility region from pBR322
   2950..2985    -  CDS            rop (fragment): Rop protein, which maintains plasmids at low copy number; rop
   3080..3184    +  promoter       AmpR promoter: bla
   3185..4045    +  CDS            AmpR: β-lactamase; bla; confers resistance to ampicillin, carbenicillin, and related antibiotics
   4216..4804    +  rep_origin     ori: high-copy-number ColE1/pMB1/pBR322/pUC origin of replication
