[The description below was written by a language model from this plasmid's Addgene catalogue record and pLannotate feature annotations shown in this document.]
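Description:
AiP13012 - pAAV-AiE0451m_3xC2-minBG-SYFP2-WPRE3-BGHpA (alias CN3012) is an AAV transfer plasmid of about 4.9 kb built on a pAAV2 backbone. It is used to package a cell-type-targeted fluorescent reporter into recombinant adeno-associated virus. In bacteria it is maintained as a high-copy plasmid through a ColE1/pUC-type origin and selected with ampicillin through the bla gene and its promoter. An f1 phage origin is also present, along with small remnants of pBR322 bom and rop sequences. The expression cassette sits between AAV2 inverted terminal repeats, which provide the cis signals for genome replication and encapsidation. The annotation finds the right ITR intact, while the left one appears only as short fragments. That could reflect the difficulty of sequencing and annotating these hairpin repeats rather than a true truncation.

The payload starts with the AiE0451m_3xC2 enhancer, followed by the minBG minimal promoter named in the record. Neither element was picked up by the automated annotation, but they presumably lie in the unannotated stretch upstream of the coding sequence. The "3xC2" label suggests three concatenated copies of an enhancer core, although the record does not say so. A minimal promoter has little activity by itself, so the enhancer determines where the transgene is expressed. The transgene is SYFP2, a fast-maturing monomeric yellow fluorescent protein derived from Aequorea victoria. Downstream are WPRE3, a shortened woodchuck posttranscriptional element that appears as two WPRE fragments and boosts expression while saving packaging capacity, and the bovine growth hormone polyadenylation signal. The stated purpose is AAV-mediated transgene expression in specific brain cell populations, as part of a collection of enhancer AAVs for genetic access to cortical cell types. The record does not say which population this enhancer labels.
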