Addgene plasmid #230444: AiP13012 - pAAV-AiE0451m_3xC2-minBG-SYFP2-WPRE3-BGHpA (Alias: CN3012)
Purpose: AiE0451m_3xC2 is an enhancer sequence, designed to drive AAV-mediated transgene expression in specific populations of brain cells
Depositing lab: Allen Institute for Brain Science & Jonathan Ting. Depositing organization: Allen Institute. Publication: A suite of enhancer AAVs and transgenic mouse lines for genetic access to cortical cell types. Ben-Simon Y, Hooper M, Narayan S, Daigle TL, Dwivedi D, Way SW, Oster A, Stafford DA, Mich JK, Taormina MJ, Martinez RA, Opitz-Araya X, Roth JR, Alexander JR, Allen S, Amster A, Arbuckle J, Ayala A, Baker PM, Bakken TE, Barcelli T, Barta S, Bendrick J, Bertagnolli D, Bielstein C, Bishwakarma P, Bowlus J, Boyer G, Brouner K, Casian B, Casper T, Chakka AB, Chakrabarty R, Chance RK, Chavan S, Clark M, Colbert K, Collman F, Daniel S, Departee M, DiValentin P, Donadio N, Dotson N, Egdorf T, Fliss T, Gabitto M, Garcia J, Gary A, Gasperini M, Gloe J, Goldy J, Gore BB, Graybuck L, Greisman N, Haeseleer F, Halterman C, Haradon Z, Hastings SD, Helback O, Ho W, Hockemeyer D, Huang C, Huff S, Hunker A, Johansen N, Jones D, Juneau Z, Kalmbach B, Kannan M, Khem S, Kussick E, Kutsal R, Larsen R, Lee C, Lee AY, Leibly M, Lenz GH, Li S, Liang E, Lusk N, Madigan Z, Malloy J, Malone J, McCue R, Melchor J, Mollenkopf T, Moosman S, Morin E, Newman D, Ng L, Ngo K, Omstead V, Otto S, Oyama A, Pena N, Pham T, Phillips E, Pom CA, Potekhina L, Ransford S, Ray PL, Rette D, Reynoldson C, Rimorin C, Rocha D, Ruiz A, Sanchez REA, Sawyer L, Sedeno-Cortes A, Sevigny JP, Shapovalova N, Shepard N, Shulga L, Sigler AR, Siverts L, Soliman S, Somasundaram S, Staats B, Stewart K, Szelenyi E, Tieu M, Trader C, Tran A, van Velthoven CTJ, Walker M, Wang Y, Weed N, Wirthlin M, Wood T, Wynalda B, Yao Z, Zhou T, Ariza J, Dee N, Reding M, Ronellenfitch K, Mufti S, Sunkin SM, Smith KA, Esposito L, Waters J, Thyagarajan B, Yao S, Lein ES, Zeng H, Levi BP, Ngai J, Ting JT, Tasic B. Cell. 2025 May 16:S0092-8674(25)00513-6. doi: 10.1016/j.cell.2025.05.002. PubMed 40403729.
Backbone
  Vector backbone: pAAV2
  Vector type: AAV
Growth in bacteria
  Bacterial resistance: Ampicillin, 100 μg/mL
  Growth temperature: 37°C
  Growth strain: NEB Stable
  Copy number: High Copy
Gene/Insert
  Gene/Insert name: SYFP2
  Species: Synthetic
  Promoter: minBG
  Cloning method: Gibson Cloning
Terms and licenses: Academic/Nonprofit Terms; Industry Terms: Not Available to Industry
How to cite: AiP13012 - pAAV-AiE0451m_3xC2-minBG-SYFP2-WPRE3-BGHpA (Alias: CN3012) was a gift from Allen Institute for Brain Science & Jonathan Ting (Addgene plasmid # 230444 ; http://n2t.net/addgene:230444 ; RRID:Addgene_230444)
